Addgene plasmid #234287: 8522-E01
Purpose: Gateway ORF Entry clone of human TGFB1 with stop codon (for native or N-terminal fusions); C223S/C225S mutations
Depositing lab: Dominic Esposito. Depositing organization: Frederick National Laboratory.
Backbone
  Vector backbone: pDonr-253
  Backbone size w/o insert (bp): 3155
  Vector type: Gateway Entry Clone
Growth in bacteria
  Bacterial resistance: Spectinomycin, 50 μg/mL
  Growth temperature: 37°C
  Growth strain: DH5alpha
  Copy number: High Copy
Gene/Insert
  Gene/Insert name: TGFB1 C223S/C225S
  Species: H. sapiens (human)
  Insert size (bp): 1251
  Mutation: C223S/C225S
  Entrez Gene: TGFB1 (a.k.a. CED, DPD1, IBDIMDE, LAP, TGF-beta1, TGFB, TGFbeta)
  Cloning method: Gateway Cloning
  Sequencing primers: 5′ M13F 23-mer (5'-CCCAGTCACGACGTTGTAAAACG); 3′ attLR 23-mer (5'-TAACATCAGAGATTTTGAGACAC)
Terms and licenses: Academic/Nonprofit Terms; Industry Terms: Not Available to Industry
How to cite: 8522-E01 was a gift from Dominic Esposito (Addgene plasmid # 234287 ; http://n2t.net/addgene:234287 ; RRID:Addgene_234287)
