[The description below was written by a language model from this plasmid's Addgene catalogue record and pLannotate feature annotations shown in this document.]
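Description:
8522-E01 is a Gateway entry clone built on the pDonr-253 backbone that carries the human TGFB1 open reading frame with C223S/C225S substitutions. It is a bacterial cloning intermediate rather than an expression vector. It replicates in E. coli from a high-copy ColE1/pUC-type origin and is selected with spectinomycin through the aadA (SmR) aminoglycoside adenylyltransferase gene, which sits downstream of a class 1 integron Pc promoter fragment. The sequenced plasmid is about 4.4 kb, consistent with the stated backbone and insert sizes. The annotation also picks up backbone remnants that play no role in the clone's intended use, including an incP oriT, short lacI, lacZα, GmR and traJ fragments, and rrnB T1/T2 terminators upstream of the cassette that insulate the insert from read-through transcription.

The TGFB1 coding sequence is flanked by two attL recombination sites. The annotation tool labels both as attL3, although the record does not specify the att site variants. These sites allow LR Clonase-mediated transfer of the ORF into attR-containing destination vectors. A short partial match to a TEV protease site is annotated immediately upstream of the ORF, but the catalogue entry does not describe it. No promoter drives the insert in the sense direction, and the only nearby promoter is a T7 promoter outside the downstream att site, pointing back toward the insert. The ORF retains its stop codon, so it suits native expression or N-terminal fusions supplied by the destination vector, but not C-terminal tags. The two mutated cysteines lie in the latency-associated peptide region of the proprotein. The record does not state the functional purpose of the mutations.
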