Features (pLannotate 1.2.2; 17 found; start..end, strand, type, name):
    121..213     +  CDS            lacI (fragment): lac repressor; lacI; The lac repressor binds to the lac operator to inhibit transcription in E. coli. This inhibition can be relieved by adding lactose or isopropyl-β-D-thiogalactopyranoside (IPTG).
    268..295     -  terminator     rrnB T2 terminator: transcription terminator T2 from the E. coli rrnB gene
    427..470     +  terminator     rrnB T1 terminator: Escherichia coli rrnB; transcription terminator T1 from the E. coli rrnB gene
    517..553     -  CDS            lacZα (fragment): LacZα fragment of β-galactosidase; lacZ fragment
    570..665     +  protein_bind   attL3: mutant version of attL; recombination site for the Gateway® LR reaction LR Clonase™
    668..684     +  CDS            TEV site (fragment): tobacco etch virus (TEV) protease recognition and cleavage site
    692..1861    +  CDS            TGFB1: TGFB1_HUMAN - Also known as TGFB. Experimental evidence at protein level: Swiss-Prot protein existence level 1. [Transforming growth factor beta-1]: Multifunctional protein that regulates the growth and differentiation of various cell types and is involved in various processes, such as normal development, immune function, microglia function and responses to neurodegeneration (By similarity). Activation into mature form follows different steps: following cleavage of the proprotein in the Golgi apparatus, Latency- associated peptide (LAP) and Transforming growth factor beta-1 (TGF- beta-1) chain
   1866..1961    -  protein_bind   attL3: mutant version of attL; recombination site for the Gateway® LR reaction LR Clonase™
   1980..1998    -  promoter       T7 promoter: promoter for bacteriophage T7 RNA polymerase
   2188..2211    +  promoter       Pc promoter (fragment): intI1 (promoter lies within the coding sequence); class 1 integron promoter
   2387..2443    +  CDS            GmR (fragment): gentamycin acetyltransferase; aacC1; confers resistance to gentamycin
   2450..3241    +  CDS            SmR: aminoglycoside adenylyltransferase (Murphy, 1985); aadA; confers resistance to spectinomycin and streptomycin
   3245..3282    -  misc_feature   MCS (fragment): pUC18/19 multiple cloning site
   3285..3330    -  CDS            traJ (fragment): oriT-recognizing protein; traJ
   3363..3472    -  oriT           oriT: incP origin of transfer
   3609..3646    +  misc_feature   MCS (fragment): pUC18/19 multiple cloning site
   3732..4320    +  rep_origin     ori: high-copy-number ColE1/pMB1/pBR322/pUC origin of replication
>Addgene plasmid #234287 | 8522-E01 | addgene full sequence | sequence record 469766 | Addgene NGS Result
CTTTCCTGCGTTATCCCCTGATTCTGTGGATAACCGTATTACCGCCTTTGAGTGAGCTGATACCGCTCGC
CGCAGCCGAACGACCGAGCGCAGCGAGTCAGTGAGCGAGGAAGCGGAAGAGCGCCCAATACGCAAACCGC
CTCTCCCCGCGCGTTGGCCGATTCATTAATGCAGCTGGCACGACAGGTTTCCCGACTGGAAAGCGGGCAG
TGAGCGCAACGCAATTAATACGCGTACCGCTAGCCAGGAAGAGTTTGTAGAAACGCAAAAAGGCCATCCG
TCAGGATGGCCTTCTGCTTAGTTTGATGCCTGGCAGTTTATGGCGGGCGTCCTGCCCGCCACCCTCCGGG
CCGTTGCTTCACAACGTTCAAATCCGCTCCCGGCGGATTTGTCCTACTCAGGAGAGCGTTCACCGACAAA
CAACAGATAAAACGAAAGGCCCAGTCTTCCGACTGAGCCTTTCGTTTTATTTGATGCCTGGCAGTTCCCT
ACTCTCGCGTTAACGCTAGCATGGATGTTTTCCCAGTCACGACGTTGTAAAACGACGGCCAGTCTTAAGC
TCGGGCCCCAAATAATGATTTTATTTTGACTGATAGTGACCTGTTCGTTGCAACAAATTGATGAGCAATG
CTTTTTTATAATGCCAACTTTGTACAAAAAAGTTGGCGAAAACCTGTACTTCCAAGGCACCATGCCGCCC
TCCGGGCTGCGGCTGCTGCTGCTGCTGCTACCGCTGCTGTGGCTACTGGTGCTGACGCCTGGCCGGCCGG
CCGCGGGACTATCCACCTGCAAGACTATCGACATGGAGCTGGTGAAGCGGAAGCGCATCGAGGCCATCCG
CGGCCAGATCCTGTCCAAGCTGCGGCTCGCCAGCCCCCCGAGCCAGGGGGAGGTGCCGCCCGGCCCGCTG
CCCGAGGCCGTGCTCGCCCTGTACAACAGCACCCGCGACCGGGTGGCCGGGGAGAGTGCAGAACCGGAGC
CCGAGCCTGAGGCCGACTACTACGCCAAGGAGGTCACCCGCGTGCTAATGGTGGAAACCCACAACGAAAT
CTATGACAAGTTCAAGCAGAGTACACACAGCATATATATGTTCTTCAACACATCAGAGCTCCGAGAAGCG
GTACCTGAACCCGTGTTGCTCTCCCGGGCAGAGCTGCGTCTGCTGAGGCTCAAGTTAAAAGTGGAGCAGC
ACGTGGAGCTGTACCAGAAATACAGCAACAATTCCTGGCGATACCTCAGCAACCGGCTGCTGGCACCCAG
CGACTCGCCAGAGTGGTTATCTTTTGATGTCACCGGAGTTGTGCGGCAGTGGTTGAGCCGTGGAGGGGAA
ATTGAGGGCTTTCGCCTTAGCGCCCACTCCTCCTCTGACAGCAGGGATAACACACTGCAAGTGGACATCA
ACGGGTTCACTACCGGCCGCCGAGGTGACCTGGCCACCATTCATGGCATGAACCGGCCTTTCCTGCTTCT
CATGGCCACCCCGCTGGAGAGGGCCCAGCATCTGCAAAGCTCCCGGCACCGCCGAGCCCTGGACACCAAC
TATTGCTTCAGCTCCACGGAGAAGAACTGCTGCGTGCGGCAGCTGTACATTGACTTCCGCAAGGACCTCG
GCTGGAAGTGGATCCACGAGCCCAAGGGCTACCATGCCAACTTCTGCCTCGGGCCCTGCCCCTACATTTG
GAGCCTGGACACGCAGTACAGCAAGGTCCTGGCCCTGTACAACCAGCATAACCCGGGCGCCTCGGCGGCG
CCGTGCTGCGTGCCGCAGGCGCTGGAGCCGCTGCCCATCGTGTACTACGTGGGCCGCAAGCCCAAGGTGG
AGCAGCTGTCCAACATGATCGTGCGCTCCTGCAAGTGCAGCTAATCAACTTTCTTGTACAAAGTTGGCAT
TATAAGAAAGCATTGCTTATCAATTTGTTGCAACGAACAGGTCACTATCAGTCAAAATAAAATCATTATT
TGCCATCCAGCTGATATCCCCTATAGTGAGTCGTATTACATGGTCATAGCTGTTTCCTGGCAGCTCTGGC
CCGTGTCTCAAAATCTCTGATGTTACATTGCACAAGATAAAAATATATCATCATGCCTCCTCTAGACCAG
CCAGGACAGAAATGCCTCGACTTCGCTGCTACCCAAGGTTGCCGGGTGACGCACACCGTGGAAACGGATG
AAGGCACGAACCCAGTGGACATAAGCCTGTTCGGTTCGTAAGCTGTAATGCAAGTAGCGTATGCGCTCAC
GCAACTGGTCCAGAACCTTGACCGAACGCAGCGGTGGTAACGGCGCAGTGGCGGTTTTCATGGCTTGTTA
TGACTGTTTTTTTGGGGTACAGTCTATGCCTCGGGCATCCAAGCAGCAAGCGCGTTACGCCGTGGGTCGA
TGTTTGATGTTATGGAGCAGCAACGATGTTACGCAGCAGGGCAGTCGCCCTAAAACAAAGTTAAACATTA
TGAGGGAAGCGGTGATCGCCGAAGTATCGACTCAACTATCAGAGGTAGTTGGCGTCATCGAGCGCCATCT
CGAACCGACGTTGCTGGCCGTACATTTGTACGGCTCCGCAGTGGATGGCGGCCTGAAGCCACACAGTGAT
ATTGATTTGCTGGTTACGGTGACCGTAAGGCTTGATGAAACAACGCGGCGAGCTTTGATCAACGACCTTT
TGGAAACTTCGGCTTCCCCTGGAGAGAGCGAGATTCTCCGCGCTGTAGAAGTCACCATTGTTGTGCACGA
CGACATCATTCCGTGGCGTTATCCAGCTAAGCGCGAACTGCAATTTGGAGAATGGCAGCGCAATGACATT
CTTGCAGGTATCTTCGAGCCAGCCACGATCGACATTGATCTGGCTATCTTGCTGACAAAAGCAAGAGAAC
ATAGCGTTGCCTTGGTAGGTCCAGCGGCGGAGGAACTCTTTGATCCGGTTCCTGAACAGGATCTATTTGA
GGCGCTAAATGAAACCTTAACGCTATGGAACTCGCCGCCCGACTGGGCTGGCGATGAGCGAAATGTAGTG
CTTACGTTGTCCCGCATTTGGTACAGCGCAGTAACCGGCAAAATCGCGCCGAAGGATGTCGCTGCCGACT
GGGCAATGGAGCGCCTGCCGGCCCAGTATCAGCCCGTCATACTTGAAGCTAGACAGGCTTATCTTGGACA
AGAAGAAGATCGCTTGGCCTCGCGCGCAGATCAGTTGGAAGAATTTGTCCACTACGTGAAAGGCGAGATC
ACCAAGGTAGTCGGCAAATAACCCTCGACTCTAGAGGATCCCCGGGTACCGAGCTCGAATTCCGTGATAG
GTGGGCTGCCCTTCCTGGTTGGCTTGGTTTCATCAGCCATCCGCTTGCCCTCATCTGTTACGCCGGCGGT
AGCCGGCCAGCCTCGCAGAGCAGGATTCCCGTTGAGCACCGCCAGGTGCGAATAAGGGACAGTGAAGAAG
GAACACCCGCTCGCGGGTGGGCCTACTTCACCTATCCTGCCCGGCTGACGCCGTTGGATACACCAAGGAA
AGTCTACACGAACCCTTTGGCAAAATCCTGTATATCGTGCGAAAAAGGATGGATATACCGAAAAAATCGC
TATAATGACCCCGAAGCAGGGTTATGCAGCGGAAAACGGAATTCGAGCTCGGTACCCGGGGATCCTCTAG
AGTCGAGCCACCCATGACCAAAATCCCTTAACGTGAGTTACGCGTCGTTCCACTGAGCGTCAGACCCCGT
AGAAAAGATCAAAGGATCTTCTTGAGATCCTTTTTTTCTGCGCGTAATCTGCTGCTTGCAAACAAAAAAA
CCACCGCTACCAGCGGTGGTTTGTTTGCCGGATCAAGAGCTACCAACTCTTTTTCCGAAGGTAACTGGCT
TCAGCAGAGCGCAGATACCAAATACTGTTCTTCTAGTGTAGCCGTAGTTAGGCCACCACTTCAAGAACTC
TGTAGCACCGCCTACATACCTCGCTCTGCTAATCCTGTTACCAGTGGCTGCTGCCAGTGGCGATAAGTCG
TGTCTTACCGGGTTGGACTCAAGACGATAGTTACCGGATAAGGCGCAGCGGTCGGGCTGAACGGGGGGTT
CGTGCACACAGCCCAGCTTGGAGCGAACGACCTACACCGAACTGAGATACCTACAGCGTGAGCTATGAGA
AAGCGCCACGCTTCCCGAAGGGAGAAAGGCGGACAGGTATCCGGTAAGCGGCAGGGTCGGAACAGGAGAG
CGCACGAGGGAGCTTCCAGGGGGAAACGCCTGGTATCTTTATAGTCCTGTCGGGTTTCGCCACCTCTGAC
TTGAGCGTCGATTTTTGTGATGCTCGTCAGGGGGGCGGAGCCTATGGAAAAACGCCAGCAACGCGGCCTT
TTTACGGTTCCTGGCCTTTTGCTGGCCTTTTGCTCACATGTT
